>Addgene plasmid #203656 | pRS305-LEU2-pINO4-SV40NLS-PfV-GS-yEmCherry | addgene full sequence | sequence record 401864 | Addgene NGS Result
TCACGAGGCCCTTTCGTCTCGCGCGTTTCGGTGATGACGGTGAAAACCTCTGACACATGCAGCTCCCGGA
GACGGTCACAGCTTGTCTGTAAGCGGATGCCGGGAGCAGACAAGCCCGTCAGGGCGCGTCAGCGGGTGTT
GGCGGGTGTCGGGGCTGGCTTAACTATGCGGCATCAGAGCAGATTGTACTGAGAGTGCACCATATCGACT
ACGTCGTTAAGGCCGTTTCTGACAGAGTAAAATTCTTGAGGGAACTTTCACCATTATGGGAAATGGTTCA
AGAAGGTATTGACTTAAACTCCATCAAATGGTCAGGTCATTGAGTGTTTTTTATTTGTTGTATTTTTTTT
TTTTTAGAGAAAATCCTCCAATATATAAATTAGGAATCATAGTTTCATGATTTTCTGTTACACCTAACTT
TTTGTGTGGTGCCCTCCTCCTTGTCAATATTAATGTTAAAGTGCAATTCTTTTTCCTTATCACGTTGAGC
CATTAGTATCAATTTGCTTACCTGTATTCCTTTACATCCTCCTTTTTCTCCTTCTTGATAAATGTATGTA
GATTGCGTATATAGTTTCGTCTACCCTATGAACATATTCCATTTTGTAATTTCGTGTCGTTTCTATTATG
AATTTCATTTATAAAGTTTATGTACAAATATCATAAAAAAAGAGAATCTTTTTAAGCAAGGATTTTCTTA
ACTTCTTCGGCGACAGCATCACCGACTTCGGTGGTACTGTTGGAACCACCTAAATCACCAGTTCTGATAC
CTGCATCCAAAACCTTTTTAACTGCATCTTCAATGGCCTTACCTTCTTCAGGCAAGTTCAATGACAATTT
CAACATCATTGCAGCAGACAAGATAGTGGCGATAGGGTTGACCTTATTCTTTGGCAAATCTGGAGCAGAA
CCGTGGCATGGTTCGTACAAACCAAATGCGGTGTTCTTGTCTGGCAAAGAGGCCAAGGACGCAGATGGCA
ACAAACCCAAGGAACCTGGGATAACGGAGGCTTCATCGGAGATGATATCACCAAACATGTTGCTGGTGAT
TATAATACCATTTAGGTGGGTTGGGTTCTTAACTAGGATCATGGCGGCAGAATCAATCAATTGATGTTGA
ACCTTCAATGTAGGGAATTCGTTCTTGATGGTTTCCTCCACAGTTTTTCTCCATAATCTTGAAGAGGCCA
AAACATTAGCTTTATCCAAGGACCAAATAGGCAATGGTGGCTCATGTTGTAGGGCCATGAAAGCGGCCAT
TCTTGTGATTCTTTGCACTTCTGGAACGGTGTATTGTTCACTATCCCAAGCGACACCATCACCATCGTCT
TCCTTTCTCTTACCAAAGTAAATACCTCCCACTAATTCTCTGACAACAACGAAGTCAGTACCTTTAGCAA
ATTGTGGCTTGATTGGAGATAAGTCTAAAAGAGAGTCGGATGCAAAGTTACATGGTCTTAAGTTGGCGTA
CAATTGAAGTTCTTTACGGATTTTTAGTAAACCTTGTTCAGGTCTAACACTACCGGTACCCCATTTAGGA
CCACCCACAGCACCTAACAAAACGGCATCAGCCTTCTTGGAGGCTTCCAGCGCCTCATCTGGAAGTGGAA
CACCTGTAGCATCGATAGCAGCACCACCAATTAAATGATTTTCGAAATCGAACTTGACATTGGAACGAAC
ATCAGAAATAGCTTTAAGAACCTTAATGGCTTCGGCTGTGATTTCTTGACCAACGTGGTCACCTGGCAAA
ACGACGATCTTCTTAGGGGCAGACATTAGAATGGTATATCCTTGAAATATATATATATATATTGCTGAAA
TGTAAAAGGTAAGAAAAGTTAGAAAGTAAGACGATTGCTAACCACCTATTGGAAAAAACAATAGGTCCTT
AAATAATATTGTCAACTTCAAGTATTGTGATGCAAGCATTTAGTCATGAACGCTTCTCTATTCTATATGA
AAAGCCGGTTCCGGCGCTCTCACCTTTCCTTTTTCTCCCAATTTTTCAGTTGAAAAAGGTATATGCGTCA
GGCGACCTCTGAAATTAACAAAAAATTTCCAGTCATCGAATTTGATTCTGTGCGATAGCGCCCCTGTGTG
TTCTCGTTATGTTGAGGAAAAAAATAATGGTTGCTAAGAGATTCGAACTCTTGCATCTTACGATACCTGA
GTATTCCCACAGTTAACTGCGGTCAAGATATTTCTTGAATCAGGCGCCTTAGACCGCTCGGCCAAACAAC
CAATTACTTGTTGAGAAATAGAGTATAATTATCCTATAAATATAACGTTTTTGAACACACATGAACAAGG
AAGTACAGGACAATTGATTTTGAAGAGAATGTGGATTTTGATGTAATTGTTGGGATTCCATTTTTAATAA
GGCAATAATATTAGGTATGTAGATATACTAGAAGTTCTCCTCGACCGGTCGATATGCGGTGTGAAATACC
GCACAGATGCGTAAGGAGAAAATACCGCATCAGGAAATTGTAAGCGTTAATATTTTGTTAAAATTCGCGT
TAAATTTTTGTTAAATCAGCTCATTTTTTAACCAATAGGCCGAAATCGGCAAAATCCCTTATAAATCAAA
AGAATAGACCGAGATAGGGT
[37 nt withheld, positions 2611-2647]
AAAGAACGTGGACTCCAACGTCAAAGG
[49 nt withheld, positions 2675-2723]
T
[91 nt withheld, positions 2725-2815]
G
[124 nt withheld, positions 2817-2940]
CCATTCGCCATTCAGGCTGCGCAACTGTTGGGAAGGGCGATCGGTGCGGGCCTCTTCGCTATTACGCCAG
CTGGCGAAAGGGGGATGTGCTGCAAGGCGATTAAGTTGGGTAACGCCAGGGTTTTCCCAGTCACGACGTT
GTAAAACGACGGCCAGTGAATTGTAATACGACTCACTATAGGGCGAATTGGAGCTCTCTTGGCTTGGTTT
GTATGAGCTTGTTACGTATCAAACAAAATATTCACATGTTTTTCTCACCTTAAAGACAGAGGCGCGATTG
CGTTTGCGAAATTCCAATGCCAACAAGATAAGCTTGACGAAGGAGTTAAGAGGGCGGCTTGAACTAAAAA
GAGAAAAGCAATATCTAGAATGCCAAAAAAGAAGAGAAAGGTCCTCTCAATAAATCCAACCCTTATAAAT
AGGGATAAGCCATACACCAAAGAAGAATTAATGGAAATTCTGAGATTAGCAATAATAGCTGAGCTTGATG
CAATAAATCTATATGAGCAGATGGCAAGATATTCCGAAGATGAAAACGTAAGAAAGATTCTCCTTGATGT
TGCAAGGGAGGAGAAGGCTCACGTTGGAGAATTCATGGCACTCCTTCTAAATTTGGATCCAGAACAAGTA
ACTGAGCTGAAGGGTGGATTTGAGGAAGTCAAGGAGCTAACTGGAATTGAGGCTCACATAAATGATAACA
AGAAGGAGGAATCTAACGTGGAATATTTTGAGAAGTTGAGAAGTGCTCTTTTGGATGGGGTAAATAAGGG
AAGATCTTTACTAAAGCACTTGCCAGTAACGAGAATAGAAGGACAATCATTCAGGGTTGACATCATTAAA
TTTGAAGATGGTGTTAGGGTAGTAAAGCAAGAGTACAAGCCAATTCCATTATTGAAGAAGAAATTCTATG
TGGGAATAAGAGAACTCAACGATGGGACTTACGATGTATCTATAGCAACTAAAGCTGGGGAACTCCTAGT
TAAAGACGAAGAGTCGCTAGTAATAAGAGAAATTCTATCCACAGAGGGAATTAAGAAAATGAAACTTTCC
TCCTGGGACAATCCAGAAGAAGCACTTAATGATTTAATGAACGCACTGCAGGAAGCCTCAAATGCGTCAG
CTGGACCATTTGGGCTGATAATTAACCCAAAAAGATATGCAAAGTTGCTAAAAATTTACGAGAAGAGTGG
AAAGATGCTAGTTGAAGTGCTAAAAGAGATATTCAGGGGAGGAATCATTGTTACTCTAAACATTGATGAG
AATAAGGTAATAATATTTGCCAATACACCAGCTGTTCTTGACGTTGTAGTTGGCCAAGATGTGACTCTAC
AAGAGCTAGGACCTGAAGGAGACGACGTTGCATTCTTGGTTAGTGAAGCTATAGGAATAAGAATAAAGAA
CCCAGAGGCAATAGTAGTCTTAGAGTGGTCTGGCAGCGGTAGTGGGTCGGGATCAGGCTCCGGTCGACGG
ATCCCCGGGTTAATTAAGATGGTTTCAAAAGGTGAAGAAGATAATATGGCTATTATTAAAGAATTTATGA
GATTTAAAGTTCATATGGAAGGTTCAGTTAATGGTCATGAATTTGAAATTGAAGGTGAAGGTGAAGGTAG
ACCATATGAAGGTACTCAAACTGCTAAATTGAAAGTTACTAAAGGTGGTCCATTACCATTTGCTTGGGAT
ATTTTGTCACCACAATTTATGTATGGTTCAAAAGCTTATGTTAAACATCCAGCTGATATTCCAGATTATT
TAAAATTGTCATTTCCAGAAGGTTTTAAATGGGAAAGAGTTATGAATTTTGAAGATGGTGGTGTTGTTAC
TGTTACTCAAGATTCATCATTACAAGATGGTGAATTTATTTATAAAGTTAAATTGAGAGGTACTAATTTT
CCATCAGATGGTCCAGTTATGCAAAAAAAAACTATGGGTTGGGAAGCTTCATCAGAAAGAATGTATCCAG
AAGATGGTGCTTTAAAAGGTGAAATTAAACAAAGATTGAAATTAAAAGATGGTGGTCATTATGATGCTGA
AGTTAAAACTACTTATAAAGCTAAAAAACCAGTTCAATTACCAGGTGCTTATAATGTTAATATTAAATTG
GATATTACTTCACATAATGAAGATTATACTATTGTTGAACAATATGAAAGAGCTGAAGGTAGACATTCAA
CTGGTGGTATGGATGAATTATATAAATAAGGCGCGCCACTTCTAAATAAGCGAATTTCTTATGATTTATG
ATTTTTATTATTAAATAAGTTATAAAAAAAATAAGTGTATACAAATTTTAAAGTGACTCTTAGGTTTTAA
AACGAAAATTCTTATTCTTGAGTAACTCTTTCCTGTAGGTCAGGTTGCTTTCTCAGGTATAGTATGAGGT
CGCTCTTATTGACCACACCTCTACCGGCAGATCCGCTAGGGATAACAGGGTAATATAGATCTGTTTAGCT
TGCCTCGTCCCCGCTCGAGGGGGGGCCCGGTACCAGCTTTTGTTCCCTTTAGTGAGGGTTAATTTCGAGC
TTGGCGTAATCATGGTCATAGCTGTTTCCTGTGTGAAATTGTTATCCGCTCACAATTCCACACAACATAC
GAGCCGGAAGCATAAAGTGTAAAGCCTGGGGTGCCTAATGAGTGAGCTAACTCACATTAATTGCGTTGCG
CTCACTGCCCGCTTTCCAGTCGGGAAACCTGTCGTGCCAGCTGCATTAATGAATCGGCCAACGCGCGGGG
AGAGGCGGTTTGCGTATTGGGCGCTCTTCCGCTTCCTCGCTCACTGACTCGCTGCGCTCGGTCGTTCGGC
TGCGGCGAGCGGTATCAGCTCACTCAAAGGCGGTAATACGGTTATCCACAGAATCAGGGGATAACGCAGG
AAAGAACATGTGAGCAAAAGGCCAGCAAAAGGCCAGGAACCGTAAAAAGGCCGCGTTGCTGGCGTTTTTC
CATAGGCTCCGCCCCCCTGACGAGCATCACAAAAATCGACGCTCAAGTCAGAGGTGGCGAAACCCGACAG
GACTATAAAGATACCAGGCGTTTCCCCCTGGAAGCTCCCTCGTGCGCTCTCCTGTTCCGACCCTGCCGCT
TACCGGATACCTGTCCGCCTTTCTCCCTTCGGGAAGCGTGGCGCTTTCTCATAGCTCACGCTGTAGGTAT
CTCAGTTCGGTGTAGGTCGTTCGCTCCAAGCTGGGCTGTGTGCACGAACCCCCCGTTCAGCCCGACCGCT
GCGCCTTATCCGGTAACTATCGTCTTGAGTCCAACCCGGTAAGACACGACTTATCGCCACTGGCAGCAGC
CACTGGTAACAGGATTAGCAGAGCGAGGTATGTAGGCGGTGCTACAGAGTTCTTGAAGTGGTGGCCTAAC
TACGGCTACACTAGAAGAACAGTATTTGGTATCTGCGCTCTGCTGAAGCCAGTTACCTTCGGAAAAAGAG
TTGGTAGCTCTTGATCCGGCAAACAAACCACCGCTGGTAGCGGTGGTTTTTTTGTTTGCAAGCAGCAGAT
TACGCGCAGAAAAAAAGGATCTCAAGAAGATCCTTTGATCTTTTCTACGGGGTCTGACGCTCAGTGGAAC
GAAAACTCACGTTAAGGGATTTTGGTCATGAGATTATCAAAAAGGATCTTCACCTAGATCCTTTTAAATT
AAAAATGAAGTTTTAAATCAATCTAAAGTATATATGAGTAAACTTGGTCTGACAGTTACCAATGCTTAAT
CAGTGAGGCACCTATCTCAGCGATCTGTCTATTTCGTTCATCCATAGTTGCCTGACTCCCCGTCGTGTAG
ATAACTACGATACGGGAGGGCTTACCATCTGGCCCCAGTGCTGCAATGATACCGCGAGACCCACGCTCAC
CGGCTCCAGATTTATCAGCAATAAACCAGCCAGCCGGAAGGGCCGAGCGCAGAAGTGGTCCTGCAACTTT
ATCCGCCTCCATCCAGTCTATTAATTGTTGCCGGGAAGCTAGAGTAAGTAGTTCGCCAGTTAATAGTTTG
CGCAACGTTGTTGCCATTGCTACAGGCATCGTGGTGTCACGCTCGTCGTTTGGTATGGCTTCATTCAGCT
CCGGTTCCCAACGATCAAGGCGAGTTACATGATCCCCCATGTTGTGCAAAAAAGCGGTTAGCTCCTTCGG
TCCTCCGATCGTTGTCAGAAGTAAGTTGGCCGCAGTGTTATCACTCATGGTTATGGCAGCACTGCATAAT
TCTCTTACTGTCATGCCATCCGTAAGATGCTTTTCTGTGACTGGTGAGTACTCAACCAAGTCATTCTGAG
AATAGTGTATGCGGCGACCGAGTTGCTCTTGCCCGGCGTCAATACGGGATAATACCGCGCCACATAGCAG
AACTTTAAAAGTGCTCATCATTGGAAAACGTTCTTCGGGGCGAAAACTCTCAAGGATCTTACCGCTGTTG
AGATCCAGTTCGATGTAACCCACTCGTGCACCCAACTGATCTTCAGCATCTTTTACTTTCACCAGCGTTT
CTGGGTGAGCAAAAACAGGAAGGCAAAATGCCGCAAAAAAGGGAATAAGGGCGACACGGAAATGTTGAAT
ACTCATACTCTTCCTTTTTCAATATTATTGAAGCATTTATCAGGGTTATTGTCTCATGAGCGGATACATA
TTTGAATGTATTTAGAAAAATAAACAAATAGGGGTTCCGCGCACATTTCCCCGAAAAGTGCCACCTGACG
TCTAAGAAACCATTATTATCATGACATTAACCTATAAAAATAGGCGTA
Features (pLannotate 1.2.2; 22 found; start..end, strand, type, name):
     18..53      +  CDS            rop (fragment): Rop protein, which maintains plasmids at low copy number; rop
    155..205     +  misc_feature   bom (fragment): basis of mobility region from pBR322
    204..320     +  CDS            NFS1 (fragment): NFS1_YEAST - Also known as SPL1 From Saccharomyces cerevisiae (strain ATCC 204508 / S288c) (Baker's yeast).
    682..1776    -  CDS            LEU2: 3-isopropylmalate dehydrogenase, required for leucine biosynthesis; S. cerevisiae LEU2; yeast auxotrophic marker
   1777..2184    -  promoter       LEU2 promoter: S. cerevisiae LEU2
   2324..2401    -  CDS            YO192_YEAST (fragment): Experimental evidence at protein level: Swiss-Prot protein existence level 1. From Saccharomyces cerevisiae (strain ATCC 204508 / S288c) (Baker's yeast).
   2432..2484    +  misc_feature   bom (fragment): basis of mobility region from pBR322
   2512..2940    -  rep_origin     f1 ori (sequence partly withheld): f1 bacteriophage origin of replication; arrow indicates direction of (+) strand synthesis
   2944..3101    -  CDS            lacZα (fragment): LacZα fragment of β-galactosidase; lacZ fragment
   3104..3122    +  promoter       T7 promoter: promoter for bacteriophage T7 RNA polymerase
   3313..3332    +  CDS            SV40 NLS (fragment): nuclear localization signal of SV40 (simian virus 40) large T antigen
   4429..5136    +  CDS            mCherry: mCherry is a basic (constitutively fluorescent) red fluorescent protein published in 2004, derived from Discosoma sp.. It is reported to be a very rapidly-maturing monomer with low acid sensitivity.
   5160..5347    +  terminator     ADH1 terminator: S. cerevisiae ADH1; transcription terminator for the S. cerevisiae alcohol dehydrogenase 1 (ADH1) gene
   5404..5424    +  misc_feature   MCS (fragment): pBluescript multiple cloning site
   5436..5454    -  promoter       T3 promoter: promoter for bacteriophage T3 RNA polymerase
   5499..5515    -  protein_bind   lac operator: The lac repressor binds to the lac operator to inhibit transcription in E. coli. This inhibition can be relieved by adding lactose or isopropyl-β-D-thiogalactopyranoside (IPTG). lac repressor encoded by lacI
   5523..5553    -  promoter       lac promoter: promoter for the E. coli lac operon
   5568..5589    -  protein_bind   CAP binding site: CAP binding activates transcription in the presence of cAMP. E. coli catabolite activator protein
   5602..5694    -  CDS            lacI (fragment): lac repressor; lacI; The lac repressor binds to the lac operator to inhibit transcription in E. coli. This inhibition can be relieved by adding lactose or isopropyl-β-D-thiogalactopyranoside (IPTG).
   5877..6465    -  rep_origin     ori: high-copy-number ColE1/pMB1/pBR322/pUC origin of replication
   6636..7496    -  CDS            AmpR: β-lactamase; bla; confers resistance to ampicillin, carbenicillin, and related antibiotics
   7497..7601    -  promoter       AmpR promoter: bla
