[The description below was written by a language model from this plasmid's Addgene catalogue record and pLannotate feature annotations shown in this document.]
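Description:
pRS305-LEU2-pINO4-SV40NLS-PfV-GS-yEmCherry is a 7,678 nt yeast integrative expression vector built on the pRS305 backbone. As an integrating plasmid it carries no yeast replication origin or centromere among its annotated features. Stable maintenance in Saccharomyces cerevisiae therefore depends on recombination into the genome, with transformants selected by leucine prototrophy from the LEU2 gene and its native promoter. In E. coli the plasmid is propagated at high copy through a ColE1/pUC-type origin and selected with ampicillin via the bla gene. The backbone also retains an f1 phage origin, T7 and T3 promoters, and lacZα/lac promoter remnants of the pBluescript-derived cloning region.

The payload, assembled by Gibson cloning, is a single fusion gene that the record describes as driven by the yeast INO4 promoter. That promoter is not annotated in the feature table but presumably occupies the unannotated stretch between the T7 promoter and the start of the coding region. The open reading frame begins with an SV40 large T antigen nuclear localization signal, followed by PfV from Pyrococcus furiosus, which also falls in an unannotated interval of the table. Going by the construct name, a GS linker then joins PfV to the C-terminal yEmCherry red fluorescent protein, and transcription ends at the ADH1 terminator.

According to the record, the fusion forms nuclear-localized, fluorescent 40 nm particles termed nucGEMs. The associated publication uses these particles to probe the biophysical properties of the nucleoplasm in yeast.
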