Addgene plasmid #203656: pRS305-LEU2-pINO4-SV40NLS-PfV-GS-yEmCherry
Purpose: Yeast integrative vector for the expression of the yEmCherry-tagged nuclear localizing 40nm nucGEMs under the INO4 promoter.
Depositing lab: Liam Holt. Depositing organization: NYU Grossman School of Medicine. Publication: nucGEMs probe the biophysical properties of the nucleoplasm. Shu T et al.. bioRxiv 2022 10.1101/2021.11.18.469159.
Backbone
  Vector backbone: pRS305
  Vector type: Yeast Expression
  Selectable markers: LEU2
Growth in bacteria
  Bacterial resistance: Ampicillin, 100 μg/mL
  Growth temperature: 37°C
  Growth strain: NEB Stable
  Copy number: High Copy
Gene/Insert
  Gene/Insert name: PfV
  Species: Pyrococcus furiosus
  Tag / fusion protein: yEmCherry (C terminal on insert)
  Cloning method: Gibson Cloning
Terms and licenses: Academic/Nonprofit Terms; Industry Terms: Not Available to Industry
Depositor comments: Please visit https://doi.org/10.1101/2021.11.18.469159 for bioRxiv preprint.
How to cite: pRS305-LEU2-pINO4-SV40NLS-PfV-GS-yEmCherry was a gift from Liam Holt (Addgene plasmid # 203656 ; http://n2t.net/addgene:203656 ; RRID:Addgene_203656)
